>Addgene plasmid #81761 | pDONR223_PRDM1_WT | addgene full sequence | sequence record 168872 | Addgene NGS Result
CTTTCCTGCGTTATCCCCTGATTCTGTGGATAACCGTATTACCGCCTTTGAGTGAGCTGATACCGCTCGC
CGCAGCCGAACGACCGAGCGCAGCGAGTCAGTGAGCGAGGAAGCGGAAGAGCGCCCAATACGCAAACCGC
CTCTCCCCGCGCGTTGGCCGATTCATTAATGCAGCTGGCACGACAGGTTTCCCGACTGGAAAGCGGGCAG
TGAGCGCAACGCAATTAATACGCGTACCGCTAGCCAGGAAGAGTTTGTAGAAACGCAAAAAGGCCATCCG
TCAGGATGGCCTTCTGCTTAGTTTGATGCCTGGCAGTTTATGGCGGGCGTCCTGCCCGCCACCCTCCGGG
CCGTTGCTTCACAACGTTCAAATCCGCTCCCGGCGGATTTGTCCTACTCAGGAGAGCGTTCACCGACAAA
CAACAGATAAAACGAAAGGCCCAGTCTTCCGACTGAGCCTTTCGTTTTATTTGATGCCTGGCAGTTCCCT
ACTCTCGCGTTAACGCTAGCATGGATGTTTTCCCAGTCACGACGTTGTAAAACGACGGCCAGTCTTAAGC
TCGGGCCCCAAATAATGATTTTATTTTGACTGATAGTGACCTGTTCGTTGCAACAAATTGATGAGCAATG
CTTTTTTATAATGCCAACTTTGTACAAAAAAGTTGGCACCATGGAAAAGATCTATTCCAGAGGGGAGCTT
CACCACTTCATTGACGGCTTTAATGAAGAGAAAAGCAACTGGATGCGCTATGTGAATCCAGCACACTCTC
CCCGGGAGCAAAACCTGGCTGCGTGTCAGAACGGGATGAACATCTACTTCTACACCATTAAGCCCATCCC
TGCCAACCAGGAACTTCTTGTGTGGTATTGTCGGGACTTTGCAGAAAGGCTTCACTACCCTTATCCCGGA
GAGCTGACAATGATGAATCTCACACAAACACAGAGCAGTCTAAAGCAACCGAGCACTGAGAAAAATGAAC
TCTGCCCAAAGAATGTCCCAAAGAGAGAGTACAGCGTGAAAGAAATCCTAAAATTGGACTCCAACCCCTC
CAAAGGAAAGGACCTCTACCGTTCTAACATTTCACCCCTCACATCAGAAAAGGACCTCGATGACTTTAGA
AGACGTGGGAGCCCCGAAATGCCCTTCTACCCTCGGGTCGTTTACCCCATCCGGGCCCCTCTGCCAGAAG
ACTTTTTGAAAGCTTCCCTGGCCTACGGGATCGAGAGACCCACGTACATCACTCGCTCCCCCATTCCATC
CTCCACCACTCCAAGCCCCTCTGCAAGAAGCAGCCCCGACCAAAGCCTCAAGAGCTCCAGCCCTCACAGC
AGCCCTGGGAATACGGTGTCCCCTGTGGGCCCCGGCTCTCAAGAGCACCGGGACTCCTACGCTTACTTGA
ACGCGTCCTACGGCACGGAAGGTTTGGGCTCCTACCCTGGCTACGCACCCCTGCCCCACCTCCCGCCAGC
TTTCATCCCCTCGTACAACGCTCACTACCCCAAGTTCCTCTTGCCCCCCTACGGCATGAATTGTAATGGC
CTGAGCGCTGTGAGCAGCATGAATGGCATCAACAACTTTGGCCTCTTCCCGAGGCTGTGCCCTGTCTACA
GCAATCTCCTCGGTGGGGGCAGCCTGCCCCACCCCATGCTCAACCCCACTTCTCTCCCGAGCTCGCTGCC
CTCAGATGGAGCCCGGAGGTTGCTCCAGCCGGAGCATCCCAGGGAGGTGCTTGTCCCGGCGCCCCACAGT
GCCTTCTCCTTTACCGGGGCCGCCGCCAGCATGAAGGACAAGGCCTGTAGCCCCACAAGCGGGTCTCCCA
CGGCGGGAACAGCCGCCACGGCAGAACATGTGGTGCAGCCCAAAGCTACCTCAGCAGCGATGGCAGCCCC
CAGCAGCGACGAAGCCATGAATCTCATTAAAAACAAAAGAAACATGACCGGCTACAAGACCCTTCCCTAC
CCGCTGAAGAAGCAGAACGGCAAGATCAAGTACGAATGCAACGTTTGCGCCAAGACTTTCGGCCAGCTCT
CCAATCTGAAGGTCCACCTGAGAGTGCACAGTGGAGAACGGCCTTTCAAATGTCAGACTTGCAACAAGGG
CTTTACTCAGCTCGCCCACCTGCAGAAACACTACCTGGTACACACGGGAGAAAAGCCACATGAATGCCAG
GTCTGCCACAAGAGATTTAGCAGCACCAGCAATCTCAAGACCCACCTGCGACTCCATTCTGGAGAGAAAC
CATACCAATGCAAGGTGTGCCCTGCCAAGTTCACCCAGTTTGTGCACCTGAAACTGCACAAGCGTCTGCA
CACCCGGGAGCGGCCCCACAAGTGCTCCCAGTGCCACAAGAACTACATCCATCTCTGTAGCCTCAAGGTT
CACCTGAAAGGGAACTGCGCTGCGGCCCCGGCGCCTGGGCTGCCCTTGGAAGATCTGACCCGAATCAATG
AAGAAATCGAGAAGTTTGACATCAGTGACAATGCTGACCGGCTCGAGGACGTGGAGGATGACATCAGTGT
GATCTCTGTAGTGGAGAAGGAAATTCTGGCCGTGGTCAGAAAAGAGAAAGAAGAAACTGGCCTGAAAGTG
TCTTTGCAAAGAAACATGGGGAATGGACTCCTCTCCTCAGGGTGCAGCCTTTATGAGTCATCAGATCTAC
CCCTCATGAAGTTGCCTCCCAGCAACCCACTACCTCTGGTACCTGTAAAGGTCAAACAAGAAACAGTTGA
ACCAATGGATCCTTGATTGCCAACTTTCTTGTACAAAGTTGGCATTATAAGAAAGCATTGCTTATCAATT
TGTTGCAACGAACAGGTCACTATCAGTCAAAATAAAATCATTATTTGCCATCCAGCTGATATCCCCTATA
GTGAGTCGTATTACATGGTCATAGCTGTTTCCTGGCAGCTCTGGCCCGTGTCTCAAAATCTCTGATGTTA
CATTGCACAAGATAAAAATATATCATCATGCCTCCTCTAGACCAGCCAGGACAGAAATGCCTCGACTTCG
CTGCTACCCAAGGTTGCCGGGTGACGCACACCGTGGAAACGGATGAAGGCACGAACCCAGTGGACATAAG
CCTGTTCGGTTCGTAAGCTGTAATGCAAGTAGCGTATGCGCTCACGCAACTGGTCCAGAACCTTGACCGA
ACGCAGCGGTGGTAACGGCGCAGTGGCGGTTTTCATGGCTTGTTATGACTGTTTTTTTGGGGTACAGTCT
ATGCCTCGGGCATCCAAGCAGCAAGCGCGTTACGCCGTGGGTCGATGTTTGATGTTATGGAGCAGCAACG
ATGTTACGCAGCAGGGCAGTCGCCCTAAAACAAAGTTAAACATTATGAGGGAAGCGGTGATCGCCGAAGT
ATCGACTCAACTATCAGAGGTAGTTGGCGTCATCGAGCGCCATCTCGAACCGACGTTGCTGGCCGTACAT
TTGTACGGCTCCGCAGTGGATGGCGGCCTGAAGCCACACAGTGATATTGATTTGCTGGTTACGGTGACCG
TAAGGCTTGATGAAACAACGCGGCGAGCTTTGATCAACGACCTTTTGGAAACTTCGGCTTCCCCTGGAGA
GAGCGAGATTCTCCGCGCTGTAGAAGTCACCATTGTTGTGCACGACGACATCATTCCGTGGCGTTATCCA
GCTAAGCGCGAACTGCAATTTGGAGAATGGCAGCGCAATGACATTCTTGCAGGTATCTTCGAGCCAGCCA
CGATCGACATTGATCTGGCTATCTTGCTGACAAAAGCAAGAGAACATAGCGTTGCCTTGGTAGGTCCAGC
GGCGGAGGAACTCTTTGATCCGGTTCCTGAACAGGATCTATTTGAGGCGCTAAATGAAACCTTAACGCTA
TGGAACTCGCCGCCCGACTGGGCTGGCGATGAGCGAAATGTAGTGCTTACGTTGTCCCGCATTTGGTACA
GCGCAGTAACCGGCAAAATCGCGCCGAAGGATGTCGCTGCCGACTGGGCAATGGAGCGCCTGCCGGCCCA
GTATCAGCCCGTCATACTTGAAGCTAGACAGGCTTATCTTGGACAAGAAGAAGATCGCTTGGCCTCGCGC
GCAGATCAGTTGGAAGAATTTGTCCACTACGTGAAAGGCGAGATCACCAAGGTAGTCGGCAAATAACCCT
CGAGCCACCCATGACCAAAATCCCTTAACGTGAGTTACGCGTCGTTCCACTGAGCGTCAGACCCCGTAGA
AAAGATCAAAGGATCTTCTTGAGATCCTTTTTTTCTGCGCGTAATCTGCTGCTTGCAAACAAAAAAACCA
CCGCTACCAGCGGTGGTTTGTTTGCCGGATCAAGAGCTACCAACTCTTTTTCCGAAGGTAACTGGCTTCA
GCAGAGCGCAGATACCAAATACTGTTCTTCTAGTGTAGCCGTAGTTAGGCCACCACTTCAAGAACTCTGT
AGCACCGCCTACATACCTCGCTCTGCTAATCCTGTTACCAGTGGCTGCTGCCAGTGGCGATAAGTCGTGT
CTTACCGGGTTGGACTCAAGACGATAGTTACCGGATAAGGCGCAGCGGTCGGGCTGAACGGGGGGTTCGT
GCACACAGCCCAGCTTGGAGCGAACGACCTACACCGAACTGAGATACCTACAGCGTGAGCTATGAGAAAG
CGCCACGCTTCCCGAAGGGAGAAAGGCGGACAGGTATCCGGTAAGCGGCAGGGTCGGAACAGGAGAGCGC
ACGAGGGAGCTTCCAGGGGGAAACGCCTGGTATCTTTATAGTCCTGTCGGGTTTCGCCACCTCTGACTTG
AGCGTCGATTTTTGTGATGCTCGTCAGGGGGGCGGAGCCTATGGAAAAACGCCAGCAACGCGGCCTTTTT
ACGGTTCCTGGCCTTTTGCTGGCCTTTTGCTCACATGTT
Features (pLannotate 1.2.2; 12 found; start..end, strand, type, name):
    121..213     +  CDS            lacI (fragment): lac repressor; lacI; The lac repressor binds to the lac operator to inhibit transcription in E. coli. This inhibition can be relieved by adding lactose or isopropyl-β-D-thiogalactopyranoside (IPTG).
    268..295     -  terminator     rrnB T2 terminator: transcription terminator T2 from the E. coli rrnB gene
    427..470     +  terminator     rrnB T1 terminator: Escherichia coli rrnB; transcription terminator T1 from the E. coli rrnB gene
    517..553     -  CDS            lacZα (fragment): LacZα fragment of β-galactosidase; lacZ fragment
    570..665     +  protein_bind   attL3: mutant version of attL; recombination site for the Gateway® LR reaction LR Clonase™
    677..2743    +  CDS            PRDM1 (fragment): PRDM1_HUMAN - Also known as BLIMP1. Experimental evidence at protein level: Swiss-Prot protein existence level 1. Transcription factor that mediates a transcriptional program in various innate and adaptive immune tissue-resident lymphocyte T cell types such as tissue-resident memory T (Trm), natural killer (trNK) and natural killer T (NKT) cells and negatively regulates gene expression of proteins that promote the egress of tissue-resident T-cell populations from non-lymphoid organs. Plays a role in the development, retention and long-term establishment of adaptive and innate tissue- resident
   2751..2846    -  protein_bind   attL3: mutant version of attL; recombination site for the Gateway® LR reaction LR Clonase™
   2865..2883    -  promoter       T7 promoter: promoter for bacteriophage T7 RNA polymerase
   3073..3096    +  promoter       Pc promoter (fragment): intI1 (promoter lies within the coding sequence); class 1 integron promoter
   3272..3328    +  CDS            GmR (fragment): gentamycin acetyltransferase; aacC1; confers resistance to gentamycin
   3335..4126    +  CDS            SmR: aminoglycoside adenylyltransferase (Murphy, 1985); aadA; confers resistance to spectinomycin and streptomycin
   4219..4807    +  rep_origin     ori: high-copy-number ColE1/pMB1/pBR322/pUC origin of replication
