[The description below was written by a language model from this plasmid's Addgene catalogue record and pLannotate feature annotations shown in this document.]
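Description:
pDONR223_PRDM1_WT is a Gateway entry clone built on the Invitrogen pDONR223 backbone and carrying the wild-type human PRDM1 open reading frame (also known as BLIMP1 or PRDI-BF1; reference transcript NM_182907.2). It belongs to the Target Accelerator Plasmid Collection, a set of wild-type and variant cancer gene clones assembled for systematic functional testing of alleles. The plasmid is maintained in E. coli at high copy through a ColE1/pUC-type origin and is selected with spectinomycin via the aadA (SmR) aminoglycoside adenylyltransferase gene. Short remnants of a class 1 integron Pc promoter and a gentamicin resistance gene lie just upstream of this marker.

The sequenced record is 4,869 nt. In it, the PRDM1 coding sequence of about 2.1 kb is flanked on both sides by attL recombination sites. The automated annotation labels both as attL3 and marks the coding sequence as a fragment relative to its Swiss-Prot reference entry, which may reflect the isoform cloned. These sites allow the ORF to be moved by LR Clonase reaction into any compatible Gateway destination vector. The record lists no promoter for the insert, so the clone is a shuttle and archival form rather than an expression construct, and expression depends on the destination vector chosen. The depositor notes a "closed" configuration, with a stop codon immediately following the insert, so the ORF yields native C-terminal protein and cannot be fused to C-terminal tags supplied by a destination vector. rrnB T1 and T2 terminators upstream of the cassette insulate it from read-through transcription, a T7 promoter sits just outside the downstream att site, and M13 priming sites flank the insert for sequence verification. Small lacI and lacZα fragments are backbone remnants.
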