Addgene plasmid #81761: pDONR223_PRDM1_WT
Purpose: Gateway Donor vector containing PRDM1 , part of the Target Accelerator Plasmid Collection.
Depositing lab: Jesse Boehm & William Hahn & David Root. Depositing organization: Broad Institute. Publication: Systematic Functional Interrogation of Rare Cancer Variants Identifies Oncogenic Alleles. Kim E, Ilic N, Shrestha Y, Zou L, Kamburov A, Zhu C, Yang X, Lubonja R, Tran N, Nguyen C, Lawrence MS, Piccioni F, Bagul M, Doench JG, Chouinard CR, Wu X, Hogstrom L, Natoli T, Tamayo P, Horn H, Corsello SM, Lage K, Root DE, Subramanian A, Golub TR, Getz G, Boehm JS, Hahn WC. Cancer Discov. 2016 Jul;6(7):714-26. doi: 10.1158/2159-8290.CD-16-0160. Epub 2016 May 4. PubMed 27147599.
Backbone
  Vector backbone: pDONR223
  Backbone manufacturer: Invitrogen
  Backbone size w/o insert (bp): 2790
  Vector type: Gateway Entry vector
Growth in bacteria
  Bacterial resistance: Spectinomycin, 50 μg/mL
  Growth temperature: 37°C
  Growth strain: DH5alpha
  Copy number: High Copy
Gene/Insert
  Gene/Insert name: PRDM1 (alt name: NM_182907.2)
  Species: H. sapiens (human)
  Mutation: WT
  Entrez Gene: PRDM1 (a.k.a. BLIMP1, PRDI-BF1)
  Promoter: None
  Cloning method: Gateway Cloning
  Sequencing primers: 5′ M13pUC-fwd; 3′ M13-Rev
Terms and licenses: Academic/Nonprofit Terms; Industry Terms: Not Available to Industry
Depositor comments: Closed state: stop codon immediately follows insert Supporting reference: Systematic morphological profiling of human gene and allele function via Cell Painting. Rohban MH, et al. Elife. 2017, Mar 18;6. pii: e24060. PubMed PMID 28315521
How to cite: pDONR223_PRDM1_WT was a gift from Jesse Boehm & William Hahn & David Root (Addgene plasmid # 81761 ; http://n2t.net/addgene:81761 ; RRID:Addgene_81761)
