>Addgene plasmid #81761 | pDONR223_PRDM1_WT | depositor partial sequence | sequence record 155080 | Insert sequence
ATGGAAAAGATCTATTCCAGAGGGGAGCTTCACCACTTCATTGACGGCTTTAATGAAGAGAAAAGCAACT
GGATGCGCTATGTGAATCCAGCACACTCTCCCCGGGAGCAAAACCTGGCTGCGTGTCAGAACGGGATGAA
CATCTACTTCTACACCATTAAGCCCATCCCTGCCAACCAGGAACTTCTTGTGTGGTATTGTCGGGACTTT
GCAGAAAGGCTTCACTACCCTTATCCCGGAGAGCTGACAATGATGAATCTCACACAAACACAGAGCAGTC
TAAAGCAACCGAGCACTGAGAAAAATGAACTCTGCCCAAAGAATGTCCCAAAGAGAGAGTACAGCGTGAA
AGAAATCCTAAAATTGGACTCCAACCCCTCCAAAGGAAAGGACCTCTACCGTTCTAACATTTCACCCCTC
ACATCAGAAAAGGACCTCGATGACTTTAGAAGACGTGGGAGCCCCGAAATGCCCTTCTACCCTCGGGTCG
TTTACCCCATCCGGGCCCCTCTGCCAGAAGACTTTTTGAAAGCTTCCCTGGCCTACGGGATCGAGAGACC
CACGTACATCACTCGCTCCCCCATTCCATCCTCCACCACTCCAAGCCCCTCTGCAAGAAGCAGCCCCGAC
CAAAGCCTCAAGAGCTCCAGCCCTCACAGCAGCCCTGGGAATACGGTGTCCCCTGTGGGCCCCGGCTCTC
AAGAGCACCGGGACTCCTACGCTTACTTGAACGCGTCCTACGGCACGGAAGGTTTGGGCTCCTACCCTGG
CTACGCACCCCTGCCCCACCTCCCGCCAGCTTTCATCCCCTCGTACAACGCTCACTACCCCAAGTTCCTC
TTGCCCCCCTACGGCATGAATTGTAATGGCCTGAGCGCTGTGAGCAGCATGAATGGCATCAACAACTTTG
GCCTCTTCCCGAGGCTGTGCCCTGTCTACAGCAATCTCCTCGGTGGGGGCAGCCTGCCCCACCCCATGCT
CAACCCCACTTCTCTCCCGAGCTCGCTGCCCTCAGATGGAGCCCGGAGGTTGCTCCAGCCGGAGCATCCC
AGGGAGGTGCTTGTCCCGGCGCCCCACAGTGCCTTCTCCTTTACCGGGGCCGCCGCCAGCATGAAGGACA
AGGCCTGTAGCCCCACAAGCGGGTCTCCCACGGCGGGAACAGCCGCCACGGCAGAACATGTGGTGCAGCC
CAAAGCTACCTCAGCAGCGATGGCAGCCCCCAGCAGCGACGAAGCCATGAATCTCATTAAAAACAAAAGA
AACATGACCGGCTACAAGACCCTTCCCTACCCGCTGAAGAAGCAGAACGGCAAGATCAAGTACGAATGCA
ACGTTTGCGCCAAGACTTTCGGCCAGCTCTCCAATCTGAAGGTCCACCTGAGAGTGCACAGTGGAGAACG
GCCTTTCAAATGTCAGACTTGCAACAAGGGCTTTACTCAGCTCGCCCACCTGCAGAAACACTACCTGGTA
CACACGGGAGAAAAGCCACATGAATGCCAGGTCTGCCACAAGAGATTTAGCAGCACCAGCAATCTCAAGA
CCCACCTGCGACTCCATTCTGGAGAGAAACCATACCAATGCAAGGTGTGCCCTGCCAAGTTCACCCAGTT
TGTGCACCTGAAACTGCACAAGCGTCTGCACACCCGGGAGCGGCCCCACAAGTGCTCCCAGTGCCACAAG
AACTACATCCATCTCTGTAGCCTCAAGGTTCACCTGAAAGGGAACTGCGCTGCGGCCCCGGCGCCTGGGC
TGCCCTTGGAAGATCTGACCCGAATCAATGAAGAAATCGAGAAGTTTGACATCAGTGACAATGCTGACCG
GCTCGAGGACGTGGAGGATGACATCAGTGTGATCTCTGTAGTGGAGAAGGAAATTCTGGCCGTGGTCAGA
AAAGAGAAAGAAGAAACTGGCCTGAAAGTGTCTTTGCAAAGAAACATGGGGAATGGACTCCTCTCCTCAG
GGTGCAGCCTTTATGAGTCATCAGATCTACCCCTCATGAAGTTGCCTCCCAGCAACCCACTACCTCTGGT
ACCTGTAAAGGTCAAACAAGAAACAGTTGAACCAATGGATCCT
