>Addgene plasmid #81761 | pDONR223_PRDM1_WT | addgene partial sequence | sequence record 160394 | M13-F20 5'-TGTAAAACGACGGCCAGT-3'
TTTTATTTTGACTGATAGTGACCTGTTCGTTGCAACAAATTGATGAGCAATGCTTTTTTATAATGCCAAC
TTTGTACAAAAAAGTTGGCACCATGGAAAAGATCTATTCCAGAGGGGAGCTTCACCACTTCATTGACGGC
TTTAATGAAGAGAAAAGCAACTGGATGCGCTATGTGAATCCAGCACACTCTCCCCGGGAGCAAAACCTGG
CTGCGTGTCAGAACGGGATGAACATCTACTTCTACACCATTAAGCCCATCCCTGCCAACCAGGAACTTCT
TGTGTGGTATTGTCGGGACTTTGCAGAAAGGCTTCACTACCCTTATCCCGGAGAGCTGACAATGATGAAT
CTCACACAAACACAGAGCAGTCTAAAGCAACCGAGCACTGAGAAAAATGAACTCTGCCCAAAGAATGTCC
CAAAGAGAGAGTACAGCGTGAAAGAAATCCTAAAATTGGACTCCAACCCCTCCAAAGGAAAGGACCTCTA
CCGTTCTAACATTTCACCCCTCACATCAGAAAAGGACCTCGATGACTTTAGAAGACGTGGGAGCCCCGAA
ATGCCCTTCTACCCTCGGGTCGTTTACCCCATCCGGGCCCCTCTGCCAGAAGACTTTTTGAAAGCTTCCC
TGGCCTACGGGATCGAGAGACCCACGTACATCACTCGCTCCCCCATTCCATCCTCCACCACTCCAAGCCC
CTCTGCAAGAAGCAGCCCCGACCAAAGCCTCAAGAGCTCCAGCCCTCACAGCAGCCCTGGGAATACGGTG
TCCCCTGTGGGCCCCGGCTCTCAAGAGCACCGGGACTCCTACGCTTACTTGAACGCGTCCTACGGCACGG
AAGGTTTGGGCTCCTACCCTGGCTACGCACCCCTGCCCCACCTCCCGCCAGCTTTCATCCCCTCGTACAA
CGCTCACTACCCCAAGTTCCTCTTGCCCCCCTACGGCATGAATTGTAATGGCCTGAGCGCTGTGAGCAGC
ATGAATGGCATCAACAACTTTGGCCTCTTCCCGAGGCTGTGCCCTGTCTACAGCAATCTCCTCGGTGG
